Addgene plasmid #198227: pMX-Ascl1-puro
Purpose: Retroviral expression of Ascl1
Depositing lab: Li Qian. Depositing organization: University of North Carolina at Chapel Hill. Publication: Cross-lineage potential of Ascl1 uncovered by comparing diverse reprogramming regulatomes. Wang H, Keepers B, Qian Y, Xie Y, Colon M, Liu J, Qian L. Cell Stem Cell. 2022 Oct 6;29(10):1491-1504.e9. doi: 10.1016/j.stem.2022.09.006. PubMed 36206732.
Backbone
  Vector backbone: pMX
  Backbone size w/o insert (bp): 5600
  Total vector size (bp): 6300
  Vector type: Mammalian Expression, Retroviral
  Selectable markers: Puromycin
Growth in bacteria
  Bacterial resistance: Ampicillin, 100 μg/mL
  Growth temperature: 30°C
  Growth strain: NEB Stable
  Copy number: High Copy
Gene/Insert
  Gene/Insert name: Ascl1
  Species: M. musculus (mouse)
  Insert size (bp): 696
  Entrez Gene: Ascl1 (a.k.a. ASH1, Mash1, bHLHa46)
  Cloning method: Restriction Enzyme; 5′ cloning site PacI (unknown if destroyed); 3′ cloning site BstXI (unknown if destroyed)
  Sequencing primers: 5′ CGCCCACGTGAAGGCTGCCG
Terms and licenses: Academic/Nonprofit Terms; Industry Terms: Not Available to Industry
How to cite: pMX-Ascl1-puro was a gift from Li Qian (Addgene plasmid # 198227 ; http://n2t.net/addgene:198227 ; RRID:Addgene_198227)
