[The description below was written by a language model from this plasmid's Addgene catalogue record and pLannotate feature annotations shown in this document.]
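Description:
pMX-Ascl1-puro is a Moloney murine leukemia virus (MMLV)-based gammaretroviral expression vector built on the pMX backbone, about 6.3 kb in total, that delivers the mouse proneural bHLH transcription factor Ascl1 (also known as Mash1/ASH1) into mammalian cells. In bacteria it is maintained through a high-copy ColE1/pUC-type origin and an ampicillin resistance gene (β-lactamase) driven by its own bla promoter. A short lacI fragment in the backbone appears to be a non-functional remnant.

The viral portion is flanked by MMLV long terminal repeats. Downstream of the 5′ LTR lie the MMLV Ψ packaging signal (with an annotated fragment resembling the MESV Ψ), a truncated gag lacking its start codon, and a pol region carrying the splice acceptor. Together these elements form an extended packaging signal, support efficient encapsidation of the genomic RNA, and allow a spliced transcript for the insert without producing viral proteins. The roughly 0.7 kb Ascl1 coding sequence follows, cloned between PacI and BstXI sites. No dedicated internal promoter is annotated upstream of it, so expression is presumably driven from the 5′ LTR. No epitope tags or reporters are annotated. After Ascl1, an SV40 enhancer/early promoter drives puromycin N-acetyltransferase, allowing selection of transduced cells. The 3′ end is annotated as a short ΔU3-like fragment directly adjoining a larger MMLV LTR segment, which most likely reflects split annotation of a single 3′ LTR rather than a true self-inactivating design.

Because gag, pol and env functions are absent, the plasmid must be supplied with these in trans by packaging cells to produce replication-defective virus. The associated publication concerns the cross-lineage potential of Ascl1 across different reprogramming regulatomes, consistent with use for stable Ascl1 overexpression in cell fate reprogramming experiments.
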