Features (pLannotate 1.2.2; 14 found; start..end, strand, type, name):
     24..617     +  LTR            LTR: long terminal repeat from Moloney murine leukemia virus
    680..879     +  misc_feature   MMLV Ψ: packaging signal of Moloney murine leukemia virus (MMLV)
    931..1019    +  misc_feature   MESV Ψ (fragment): packaging signal of murine embryonic stem cell virus
   1096..1512    +  CDS            gag (truncated): truncated Moloney murine leukemia virus (MMLV) gag gene lacking the start codon
   1522..1896    +  misc_feature   pol region: Moloney murine leukemia virus (MMLV) pol region containing the splice acceptor site
   1925..2617    +  CDS            Ascl1 (sequence withheld): ASCL1_MOUSE - Also known as Ash1 From Mus musculus (Mouse).
   2649..2978    +  promoter       SV40 promoter: SV40 enhancer and early promoter
   2988..3587    +  CDS            PuroR: puromycin N-acetyltransferase; pac from Streptomyces alboniger; confers resistance to puromycin
   3692..3813    +  LTR            3' LTR (ΔU3) (fragment): self-inactivating 3' long terminal repeat (LTR) from Moloney murine leukemia virus
   3814..4283    +  LTR            LTR: long terminal repeat from Moloney murine leukemia virus
   4349..4401    -  CDS            lacI (fragment): lac repressor; lacI; The lac repressor binds to the lac operator to inhibit transcription in E. coli. This inhibition can be relieved by adding lactose or isopropyl-β-D-thiogalactopyranoside (IPTG).
   4584..5172    -  rep_origin     ori: high-copy-number ColE1/pMB1/pBR322/pUC origin of replication
   5336..6196    -  CDS            AmpR: β-lactamase; bla; confers resistance to ampicillin, carbenicillin, and related antibiotics
   6197..6301    -  promoter       AmpR promoter: bla
>Addgene plasmid #198227 | pMX-Ascl1-puro | addgene full sequence | sequence record 391639 | Addgene NGS Result
TCCCCGAAAAGTGCCACCTGCATAATGAAAGACCCCACCTGTAGGTTTGGCAAGCTAGCTTAAGTAACGC
CATTTTGCAAGGCATGGAAAAATACATAACTGAGAATAGAAAAGTTCAGATCAAGGTCAGGAACAGATGG
AACAGCTGAATATGGGCCAAACAGGATATCTGTGGTAAGCAGTTCCTGCCCCGGCTCAGGGCCAAGAACA
GATGGAACAGCTGAATATGGGCCAAACAGGATATCTGTGGTAAGCAGTTCCTGCCCCGGCTCAGGGCCAA
GAACAGATGGTCCCCAGATGCGGTCCAGCCCTCAGCAGTTTCTAGAGAACCATCAGATGTTTCCAGGGTG
CCCCAAGGACCTGAAATGACCCTGTGCCTTATTTGAACTAACCAATCAGTTCGCTTCTCGCTTCTGTTCG
CGCGCTTCTGCTCCCCGAGCTCAATAAAAGAGCCCACAACCCCTCACTCGGCGCGCCAGTCCTCCGATTG
ACTGAGTCGCCCGGGTACCCGTGTATCCAATAAACCCTCTTGCAGTTGCATCCGACTTGTGGTCTCGCTG
TTCCTTGGGAGGGTCTCCTCTGAGTGATTGACTACCCGTCAGCGGGGGTCTTTCATTTGGGGGCTCGTCC
GGGATCGGGAGACCCCTGCCCAGGGACCACCGACCCACCACCGGGAGGTAAGCTGGCCAGCAACTTATCT
GTGTCTGTCCGATTGTCTAGTGTCTATGACTGATTTTATGCGCCTGCGTCGGTACTAGTTAGCTAACTAG
CTCTGTATCTGGCGGACCCGTGGTGGAACTGACGAGTTCGGAACACCCGGCCGCAACCCTGGGAGACGTC
CCAGGGACTTCGGGGGCCGTTTTTGTGGCCCGACCTGAGTCCAAAAATCCCGATCGTTTTGGACTCTTTG
GTGCACCCCCCTAATAGGAGGGATATGTGGTTCTGGTAGGAGACGAGAACCTAAAACAGTTCCCGCCTCC
GTCTGAATTTTTGCTTTCGGTTTGGGACCGAAGCCGCGCCGCGCGTCTTGTCTGCTGCAGCATCGTTCTG
TGTTGTCTCTGTCTGACTGTGTTTCTGTATTTGTCTGAAAATTAGGGCCAGACTGTTACCACTCCCTTAA
GTTTGACCTTAGGTCACTGGAAAGATGTCGAGCGGATCGCTCACAACCAGTCGGTAGATGTCAAGAAGAG
ACGTTGGGTTACCTTCTGCTCTGCAGAATGGCCAACCTTTAACGTCGGATGGCCGCGAGACGGCACCTTT
AACCGAGACCTCATCACCCAGGTTAAGATCAAGGTCTTTTCACCTGGCCCGCATGGACACCCAGACCAGG
TCCCCTACATCGTGACCTGGGAAGCCTTGGCTTTTGACCCCCCTCCCTGGGTCAAGCCCTTTGTACACCC
TAAGCCTCCGCCTCCTCTTCCTCCATCCGCCCCGTCTCTCCCCCTTGAACCTCCTCGTTCGACCCCGCCT
CGATCCTCCCTTTATCCAGCCCTCACTCCTTCTCTAGGCGCCCCCATATGGCCATATGAGATCTTATATG
GGGCACCCCCGCCCCTTGTAAACTTCCCTGACCCTGACATGACAAGAGTTACTAACAGCCCCTCTCTCCA
AGCTCACTTACAGGCTCTCTACTTAGTCCAGCACGAAGTCTGGAGACCTCTGGCGGCAGCCTACCAAGAA
CAACTGGACCGACCGGTGGTACCTCACCCTTACCGAGTCGGCGACACAGTGTGGGTCCGCCGACACCAGA
CTAAGAACCTAGAACCTCGCTGGAAAGGACCTTACACAGTCCTGCTGACCACCCCCACCGCCCTCAAAGT
AGACGGCATCGCAGCTTGGATACACGCCGCCCACGTGAAGGCTGCCGACCCCGGGGGTGGACCATCCTCT
AGACTGCCGGATCTAGCTAGTTAATTAAGCCACC
[693 nt withheld, positions 1925-2617]
TGACCAGCACAGTGGTCGACAGCTGTGGAATGTGTGTCAGTTAGGGTGTGGAAAGTCCCCAGGCTCCCCA
GCAGGCAGAAGTATGCAAAGCATGCATCTCAATTAGTCAGCAACCAGGTGTGGAAAGTCCCCAGGCTCCC
CAGCAGGCAGAAGTATGCAAAGCATGCATCTCAATTAGTCAGCAACCATAGTCCCGCCCCTAACTCCGCC
CATCCCGCCCCTAACTCCGCCCAGTTCCGCCCATTCTCCGCCCCATGGCTGACTAATTTTTTTTATTTAT
GCAGAGGCCGAGGCCGCCTCGGCCTCTGAGCTATTCCAGAAGTAGTGAGGAGGCTTTTTTGGAGGCCTAG
GCTTTTGCAAAAAGCTTACCATGACCGAGTACAAGCCCACGGTGCGCCTCGCCACCCGCGACGACGTCCC
CAGGGCCGTACGCACCCTCGCCGCCGCGTTCGCCGACTACCCCGCCACGCGCCACACCGTCGATCCGGAC
CGCCACATCGAGCGGGTCACCGAGCTGCAAGAACTCTTCCTCACGCGCGTCGGGCTCGACATCGGCAAGG
TGTGGGTCGCGGACGACGGCGCCGCGGTGGCGGTCTGGACCACGCCGGAGAGCGTCGAAGCGGGGGCGGT
GTTCGCCGAGATCGGCCCGCGCATGGCCGAGTTGAGCGGTTCCCGGCTGGCCGCGCAGCAACAGATGGAA
GGCCTCCTGGCGCCGCACCGGCCCAAGGAGCCCGCGTGGTTCCTGGCCACCGTCGGCGTCTCGCCCGACC
ACCAGGGCAAGGGTCTGGGCAGCGCCGTCGTGCTCCCCGGAGTGGAGGCGGCCGAGCGCGCCGGGGTGCC
CGCCTTCCTGGAGACCTCCGCGCCCCGCAACCTCCCCTTCTACGAGCGGCTCGGCTTCACCGTCACCGCC
GACGTCGAGGTGCCCGAAGGACCGCGCACCTGGTGCATGACCCGCAAGCCCGGTGCCTGACGCCCGCCCC
ACGACCCGCAGCGCCCGACCGAAAGGAGCGCACGACCCCATGCATCGTCGACGATAAAATAAAAGATTTT
ATTTAGTCTCCAGAAAAAGGGGGGAATGAAAGACCCCACCTGTAGGTTTGGCAAGCTAGCTTAAGTAACG
CCATTTTGCAAGGCATGGAAAAATACATAACTGAGAATAGAGAAGTTCAGATCAAGGTCAGGAACAGATG
GAACAGCTGAATATGGGCCAAACAGGATATCTGTGGTAAGCAGTTCCTGCCCCGGCTCAGGGCCAAGAAC
AGATGGAACAGCTGAATATGGGCCAAACAGGATATCTGTGGTAAGCAGTTCCTGCCCCGGCTCAGGGCCA
AGAACAGATGGTCCCCAGATGCGGTCCAGCCCTCAGCAGTTTCTAGAGAACCATCAGATGTTTCCAGGGT
GCCCCAAGGACCTGAAATGACCCTGTGCCTTATTTGAACTAACCAATCAGTTCGCTTCTCGCTTCTGTTC
GCGCGCTTCTGCTCCCCGAGCTCAATAAAAGAGCCCACAACCCCTCACTCGGGGCGCCAGTCCTCCGATT
GACTGAGTCGCCCGGGTACCCGTGTATCCAATAAACCCTCTTGCAGTTGCATCCGACTTGTGGTCTCGCT
GTTCCTTGGGAGGGTCTCCTCTGAGTGATTGACTACCCGTCAGCGGGGGTCTTTCACATGCAGCATGTAT
CAAAATTAATTTGGTTTTTTTTCTTAAGTATTTACATTAAATGGCCATAGTTGCATTAATGAATCGGCCA
ACGCGCGGGGAGAGGCGGTTTGCGTATTGGGCGCTCTTCCGCTTCCTCGCTCACTGACTCGCTGCGCTCG
GTCGTTCGGCTGCGGCGAGCGGTATCAGCTCACTCAAAGGCGGTAATACGGTTATCCACAGAATCAGGGG
ATAACGCAGGAAAGAACATGTGAGCAAAAGGCCAGCAAAAGGCCAGGAACCGTAAAAAGGCCGCGTTGCT
GGCGTTTTTCCATAGGCTCCGCCCCCCTGACGAGCATCACAAAAATCGACGCTCAAGTCAGAGGTGGCGA
AACCCGACAGGACTATAAAGATACCAGGCGTTTCCCCCTGGAAGCTCCCTCGTGCGCTCTCCTGTTCCGA
CCCTGCCGCTTACCGGATACCTGTCCGCCTTTCTCCCTTCGGGAAGCGTGGCGCTTTCTCATAGCTCACG
CTGTAGGTATCTCAGTTCGGTGTAGGTCGTTCGCTCCAAGCTGGGCTGTGTGCACGAACCCCCCGTTCAG
CCCGACCGCTGCGCCTTATCCGGTAACTATCGTCTTGAGTCCAACCCGGTAAGACACGACTTATCGCCAC
TGGCAGCAGCCACTGGTAACAGGATTAGCAGAGCGAGGTATGTAGGCGGTGCTACAGAGTTCTTGAAGTG
GTGGCCTAACTACGGCTACACTAGAAGAACAGTATTTGGTATCTGCGCTCTGCTGAAGCCAGTTACCTTC
GGAAAAAGAGTTGGTAGCTCTTGATCCGGCAAACAAACCACCGCTGGTAGCGGTGGTTTTTTTGTTTGCA
AGCAGCAGATTACGCGCAGAAAAAAAGGATCTCAAGAAGATCCTTTGATCTTTTCTACGGGGTCTGACGC
TCAGTGGAACGAAAACTCACGTTAAGGGATTTTGGTCATGAGATTATCAAAAAGGATCTTCACCTAGATC
CTTTTGCGGCCGGCCGCAAATCAATCTAAAGTATATATGAGTAAACTTGGTCTGACAGTTACCAATGCTT
AATCAGTGAGGCACCTATCTCAGCGATCTGTCTATTTCGTTCATCCATAGTTGCCTGACTCCCCGTCGTG
TAGATAACTACGATACGGGAGGGCTTACCATCTGGCCCCAGTGCTGCAATGATACCGCGAGACCCACGCT
CACCGGCTCCAGATTTATCAGCAATAAACCAGCCAGCCGGAAGGGCCGAGCGCAGAAGTGGTCCTGCAAC
TTTATCCGCCTCCATCCAGTCTATTAATTGTTGCCGGGAAGCTAGAGTAAGTAGTTCGCCAGTTAATAGT
TTGCGCAACGTTGTTGCCATTGCTACAGGCATCGTGGTGTCACGCTCGTCGTTTGGTATGGCTTCATTCA
GCTCCGGTTCCCAACGATCAAGGCGAGTTACATGATCCCCCATGTTGTGCAAAAAAGCGGTTAGCTCCTT
CGGTCCTCCGATCGTTGTCAGAAGTAAGTTGGCCGCAGTGTTATCACTCATGGTTATGGCAGCACTGCAT
AATTCTCTTACTGTCATGCCATCCGTAAGATGCTTTTCTGTGACTGGTGAGTACTCAACCAAGTCATTCT
GAGAATAGTGTATGCGGCGACCGAGTTGCTCTTGCCCGGCGTCAATACGGGATAATACCGCGCCACATAG
CAGAACTTTAAAAGTGCTCATCATTGGAAAACGTTCTTCGGGGCGAAAACTCTCAAGGATCTTACCGCTG
TTGAGATCCAGTTCGATGTAACCCACTCGTGCACCCAACTGATCTTCAGCATCTTTTACTTTCACCAGCG
TTTCTGGGTGAGCAAAAACAGGAAGGCAAAATGCCGCAAAAAAGGGAATAAGGGCGACACGGAAATGTTG
AATACTCATACTCTTCCTTTTTCAATATTATTGAAGCATTTATCAGGGTTATTGTCTCATGAGCGGATAC
ATATTTGAATGTATTTAGAAAAATAAACAAATAGGGGTTCCGCGCACATT
